Addgene plasmid #49526: pGMCtKq28-TSC10M1-sspB
Purpose: Kanamycin resistant; contains qtag28, expresses sspB under a promoter containing PtetO, and constutively expresses single-chain TetR10 (tsc10); integrates into the mycobacteriophage att-Tweety site
Depositing lab: Dirk Schnappinger. Depositing organization: Cornell University. Publication: A genetic strategy to identify targets for the development of drugs that prevent bacterial persistence. Kim JH, O'Brien KM, Sharma R, Boshoff HI, Rehren G, Chakraborty S, Wallach JB, Monteleone M, Wilson DJ, Aldrich CC, Barry CE 3rd, Rhee KY, Ehrt S, Schnappinger D. Proc Natl Acad Sci U S A. 2013 Nov 4. 10.1073/pnas.1315860110 PubMed 24191058.
Backbone
  Vector backbone: pDE43-MCtKq28
  Backbone size w/o insert (bp): 4463
  Total vector size (bp): 6917
  Vector type: Bacterial Expression
Growth in bacteria
  Bacterial resistance: Kanamycin, 50 μg/mL
  Growth temperature: 37°C
  Growth strain: Mach1
  Copy number: Low Copy
Gene/Insert
  Gene/Insert name: TSC10M1-sspB
  Insert size (bp): 2454
  Cloning method: Gateway Cloning
  Sequencing primers: 5′ n/a; 3′ n/a
Resource information
  A portion of this plasmid was derived from a plasmid made by: Contains a fragment amplified by PCR from pTTP1A, a plasmid Dr. Dirk Schnappinger obtained from Dr. Graham Hatfull at University of Pittsburgh under a material transfer agreement. University of Pittsburgh has granted permission to Cornell University for depositing pGMCtN-TSC10M1-sspB and pGMCtK-TSC10M1-sspB into Addgene.
Terms and licenses: Academic/Nonprofit Terms; Industry Terms: Not Available to Industry
How to cite: pGMCtKq28-TSC10M1-sspB was a gift from Dirk Schnappinger (Addgene plasmid # 49526 ; http://n2t.net/addgene:49526 ; RRID:Addgene_49526)
