[The description below was written by a language model from this plasmid's Addgene catalogue record and pLannotate feature annotations shown in this document.]
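Description:
pGMCtKq28-TSC10M1-sspB is a kanamycin-resistant integrating vector for mycobacteria, built on the pDE43-MCtKq28 backbone by multisite Gateway cloning. It is propagated in E. coli through a ColE1/pUC-type origin (annotated as a high-copy type, although the catalogue lists the plasmid as low copy) and selected with the aph(3')-Ia kanamycin resistance gene. No mycobacterial episomal origin is annotated. According to the record, the plasmid instead inserts into the chromosomal attachment site of mycobacteriophage Tweety, using a fragment derived from another plasmid. The integration functions presumably lie in the large, mostly unannotated stretch downstream of the resistance gene, where the automated annotation finds only a short phage-like fragment. The backbone also carries "qtag28", whose nature the record does not explain.

The roughly 2.5 kb payload sits between attB4, attB1, attB2 and attB3 sites and has two parts. Two tandem tetR coding sequences on the reverse strand correspond to the single-chain TetR10 (tsc10), which the record says is constitutively expressed. The promoter driving it is not identified. Downstream, short hits to tet operator sequences mark the PtetO-containing promoter, which controls E. coli sspB. SspB is the adaptor that delivers suitably tagged proteins to the ClpXP protease, so tetracycline-regulated SspB production makes degradation of tagged target proteins inducible. The record does not state whether this TetR variant responds to inducer in the normal or reversed direction. The associated publication concerns identifying drug targets relevant to bacterial persistence, which is consistent with use for conditional depletion of mycobacterial proteins. The small SP6, T7, MCS and RSF ori annotations appear to be backbone remnants.
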