Features (pLannotate 1.2.2; 18 found; start..end, strand, type, name):
     76..94      +  promoter       SP6 promoter: promoter for bacteriophage SP6 RNA polymerase
    275..293     -  promoter       T7 promoter: promoter for bacteriophage T7 RNA polymerase
    376..964     -  rep_origin     ori: high-copy-number ColE1/pMB1/pBR322/pUC origin of replication
   1012..1155    -  CDS            TRA2_ECOLX (fragment): Protein predicted: Swiss-Prot protein existence level 4. Required for transposition of transposon Tn903. From Escherichia coli.
   1296..2111    -  CDS            KanR: aminoglycoside phosphotransferase; aph(3')-Ia; confers resistance to kanamycin in bacteria or G418 (Geneticin®) in eukaryotes
   2229..2333    +  CDS            32 (fragment): VG32_BPML5 - Protein predicted: Swiss-Prot protein existence level 4. From Mycobacterium phage L5 (Mycobacteriophage L5).
   4130..4147    +  misc_feature   MCS (fragment): multiple cloning site
   4274..4339    +  rep_origin     RSF ori (fragment): Plasmids containing the RSF 1030 origin of replication can be propagated in E. coli cells that contain additional plasmids with compatible origins.
   4399..4419    +  protein_bind   attB4: mutant version of attB; core recombination site for the Gateway® BP reaction BP Clonase™
   4458..5075    -  CDS            tetR: TETR2_ECOLX - Experimental evidence at protein level: Swiss-Prot protein existence level 1. TetR is the repressor of the tetracycline resistance element; its N-terminal region forms a helix-turn-helix structure and binds DNA. Binding of tetracycline to TetR reduces the repressor affinity for the tetracycline resistance gene (tetA) promoter operator sites. From Escherichia coli.
   5160..5777    -  CDS            tetR: TETR2_ECOLX - Experimental evidence at protein level: Swiss-Prot protein existence level 1. TetR is the repressor of the tetracycline resistance element; its N-terminal region forms a helix-turn-helix structure and binds DNA. Binding of tetracycline to TetR reduces the repressor affinity for the tetracycline resistance gene (tetA) promoter operator sites. From Escherichia coli.
   5947..5971    +  protein_bind   attB1: mutant version of attB; recombination site for the Gateway® BP reaction BP Clonase™
   6060..6164    +  CDS            Y4104_STRCO (fragment): Protein inferred from homology: Swiss-Prot protein existence level 3. From Streptomyces coelicolor (strain ATCC BAA-471 / A3(2) / M145).
   6222..6241    +  promoter       tight TRE promoter (fragment): Tet-responsive promoter PTight, consisting of seven tet operator sequences followed by the minimal CMV promoter
   6248..6265    +  promoter       tight TRE promoter (fragment): Tet-responsive promoter PTight, consisting of seven tet operator sequences followed by the minimal CMV promoter
   6363..6383    -  protein_bind   attB2: mutant version of attB; core recombination site for the Gateway® BP reaction BP Clonase™
   6412..6906    +  CDS            sspB (sequence withheld): SSPB_ECOLI - Experimental evidence at protein level: Swiss-Prot protein existence level 1. Also stimulates degradation of the N-terminus of RseA (residues 1-108, alone or in complex with sigma-E) by ClpX-ClpP in a non-ssrA-mediated fashion. From Escherichia coli (strain K12).
   6913..13      -  protein_bind   attB3 (across the origin): mutant version of attB; core recombination site for the Gateway® BP reaction BP Clonase™
>Addgene plasmid #49526 | pGMCtKq28-TSC10M1-sspB | depositor full sequence | sequence record 73918 | pGMCtKq28-TSC10M1-sspB sequence 6920 bps
TTATACATAGTTGCTTAAGCTGCAGGGGACCCTAGAGGTCCCCTTTTTTATTTTAAAAATTTTTTATAAC
CGGTGATTTAGGTGACACTATAGAAGTGGAATTCGATGGCCTAGCTGGCATCGGTACGTGCCGCGCAACC
ATGTAGTAGTCCTGGAGCGTGTCCATCTGGTGTTCAAGCTTAGCGACTCCACGATCCGACTAGCAATGCA
TCCTGTTTGGCATCGGCAGTGATGGAGTAGCACCCTTGGTGCATATGGAAACCGTTGTGGTCTCCCTATA
GTGAGTCGTATTAATTTACGCGTTTCACTGGCCGACATGTGAGCAAAAGGCCAGCAAAAGGCCAGGAACC
GTAAAAAGGCCGCGTTGCTGGCGTTTTTCCATAGGCTCCGCCCCCCTGACGAGCATCACAAAAATCGACG
CTCAAGTCAGAGGTGGCGAAACCCGACAGGACTATAAAGATACCAGGCGTTTCCCCCTGGAAGCTCCCTC
GTGCGCTCTCCTGTTCCGACCCTGCCGCTTACCGGATACCTGTCCGCCTTTCTCCCTTCGGGAAGCGTGG
CGCTTTCTCAATGCTCACGCTGTAGGTATCTCAGTTCGGTGTAGGTCGTTCGCTCCAAGCTGGGCTGTGT
GCACGAACCCCCCGTTCAGCCCGACCGCTGCGCCTTATCCGGTAACTATCGTCTTGAGTCCAACCCGGTA
AGACACGACTTATCGCCACTGGCAGCAGCCACTGGTAACAGGATTAGCAGAGCGAGGTATGTAGGCGGTG
CTACAGAGTTCTTGAAGTGGTGGCCTAACTACGGCTACACTAGAAGGACAGTATTTGGTATCTGCGCTCT
GCTGAAGCCAGTTACCTTCGGAAAAAGAGTTGGTAGCTCTTGATCCGGCAAACAAACCACCGCTGGTAGC
GGTGGTTTTTTTGTTTGCAAGCAGCAGATTACGCGCAGAAAAAAAGGATCTCAAGAAGATCCTTTGATCT
TTTCTACGGGGTCTGACGCTCAGTGGAACTAGTGAGGTCTGCCTCGTGAAGAAGGTGTTGCTGACTCATA
CCAGGCCTGAATCGCCCCATCATCCAGCCAGAAAGTGAGGGAGCCACGGTTGATGAGAGCTTTGTTGTAG
GTGGACCAGTTGGTGATTTTGAACTTTTGCTTTGCCACGGAACGGTCTGCGTTGTCGGGAAGATGCGTGA
TCTGATCCTTCAACTCAGCAAAAGTTCGATTTATTCAACAAAGCCGCCGTCCCGTCAAGTCAGCGTAATG
CTCTGCCAGTGTTACAACCAATTAACCAATTCTGATTAGAAAAACTCATCGAGCATCAAATGAAACTGCA
ATTTATTCATATCAGGATTATCAATACCATATTTTTGAAAAAGCCGTTTCTGTAATGAAGGAGAAAACTC
ACCGAGGCAGTTCCATAGGATGGCAAGATCCTGGTATCGGTCTGCGATTCCGACTCGTCCAACATCAATA
CAACCTATTAATTTCCCCTCGTCAAAAATAAGGTTATCAAGTGAGAAATCACCATGAGTGACGACTGAAT
CCGGTGAGAATGGCAAAAGATTATGCATTTCTTTCCAGACTTGTTCAACAGGCCAGCCATTACGCTCGTC
ATCAAAATCACTCGCATCAACCAAACCGTTATTCATTCGTGATTGCGCCTGAGCGAGACGAAATACGCGA
TCGCTGTTAAAAGGACAATTACAAACAGGAATCGAATGCAACCGGCGCAGGAACACTGCCAGCGCATCAA
CAATATTTTCACCTGAATCAGGATATTCTTCTAATACCTGGAATGCTGTTTTCCCGGGGATCGCAGTGGT
GAGTAACCATGCATCATCAGGAGTACGGATAAAATGCTTGATGGTCGGAAGAGGCATAAATTCCGTCAGC
CAGTTTAGTCTGACCATCTCATCTGTAACATCATTGGCAACGCTACCTTTGCCATGTTTCAGAAACAACT
CTGGCGCATGGGGCTTCCCATACAAGCGATAGATTGTCGCACCTGATTGCCCGACATTATCGCGAGCCCA
TTTATACCCATATAAATCAGCATCCATGTTGGAATTTAATCGCGGCCTCGAGCAAGACGTTTCCCGTTGA
ATATGGCTCATAACACCCCTTGTATTACTGTTTATGTAAGCAGACAGTTTTATTGTTCATGATGATATAT
TTTTATCTTGTGCAATGTAACATCAGAGATTTTGAGACACAACGTCGCTTTGTTGCTAGCTGGCGGGAAC
GGCAATGCTCCTGGCGGCGGCGGGGCTGGTGCCCAGGTCTCCGCACAGAGCGGCGGTGCTGGCGCTCGCG
GCCAGGCGTGGTTCTTCGCGTACTGACAAGAAACCCCCCTCTTTAGGACTCAGTGTCCTTGGGAGGGGGG
CTTTTTGCGTTGGCGCGCCTGCAGGTCGAGATTTACAGTCGGTCGCCTACGCAAACGTCGATGGGAGCAG
TTCGGACAGCCCCTGCATGGCCTCCAGATGCCTCGCCCGATCCGCATGCGCATAGATCCGCTGCGCATCC
ACACTCGCATGACCCAAGATCTCCATACGCGTTTGCTCATCCACACCCGCTGCGCGCAGCAATGTCGAGG
TGGTGTGCCGCGAGTTGTGCGGCGGTAACGACTCGGTTGGACCGATCACCCCAGCAGCGCGGAACACGCC
ACGCCACACGTCGTAGTCCGAACGGGGATCGATCGGCTTCCCCTCCTTGTGCCACACCAAGTCATGCGGA
TTGTCGGTGCGGAGTTTCTGCATCGCCACATACAACGGCGGCAACAACGGAACCTCACGCCAACCAGCGT
CCGTCTTCGGCCGGGTGAACAACAACGACCCCTCACATTCCTGATACTCGAAATGCGCCGGCAGGTCCCA
CCGGGACTGCGGGCATGCCCATGCCCGTGTCTTCCCGCAAGGCCAGTACGGGGGTTTCTTGGGCATACGG
TCGGGCCGGGACAGCGGTGACGGTTCGGGTAGAGGATCCCCACAGCCGTGGACGCGGGTTTCCGATTGCA
ACTGCCAAGCGATGGTGATCCATCCCTGAGCGGGGTTGTCGACGTAGGGCCAGCGCAGGCCGAGGAGTTC
CCCACGGCGGGCGCCCGTCAGGAAACCGGCGGCGATCCGCACCGCATCCGGTTCGTCGCACACCTGGAAC
GCGGTGTGAATGATGTGCTGCGCCACGTCCGCCGGGAAGCCGTTGCGTTTCTTCTTCCGGTACTCGGGCT
TGTCGACCAATGCGGCCACATTCCTGGTCGCCACACCCTCCGCTACCGCATCGTCCAAGGCTTTCTGGAC
GATGACATGGACCAGCTCGGCGGTGCGGGAGGCCCCGATCTCGGAGTGCAGGTCCCGCACATGCTGCGGG
GTGAGTTTGTCGATGCGTTTCGCGCCGAGGATCGGGTTGATGTGGTTGTGGATGGCGGCCCGGTAGTCGT
TGAGGACGCCGGGGCGGACTTTACGTTTGGCGTGGATGTTGTCGATCCAGTGCAGCATCCACTTCTCCAC
AGTTGTGGATGAGGTGGTGGCGATGCGGCCCTCTTCGACGTCGCGGCGGAGTTGTTTGAGTTTGGCCATG
GCGGTGTTGCGGTCAACGGAGGACACCCATTTGTAGCGGCGGTTGCCGTTGCGGTCTGGGGGTAGTTCTA
CTCGTCCCATCCATTTGCCGTCGGCGCGTTGGAAGAACGCTCCGTCTCCGCGGGTTCTGCGTTTCTTAGT
TGCCATCGTTTTCCCTCCCAGGGGGTCACCCTACGGTTCACCCTACGGTGCTGCGCAGCATTACGCAGAA
TTGCGCAGTATCGGGGGTCTACCTGCGGGTTTGACAACGTTTCTCCTGGTATGCAGCCTATCAACCGCTG
ACTCTTAATCAGCGGGTCGGGGGTTCGAAACCCTCACGGCGCACAGGTCAGAGGCCATAAGCCTCAGAGG
GGATCACCCTAAAGGTAACCCTATAGGGGTTTTCACTGGTCCTACATGTCGTCGCGCCGTCGTACTCTCT
TTTCATAGGGGAGCATGAGGATCCAACTGAGCTTGCTGTGCCTTCGATTGAGCGGTTGAAGCATCTGGAG
CGTCGGCGGACAGCGATCACGGTTCCCAACGATGGCTGAAAGAAGGATGAAATGACTGCACTCATCGATA
AGCTTCGAATTCTGCAGCTGGATCCATGGATATCTAGTGTTAACTATTTAATTGGGGACCCTAGAGGTCC
CCTTTTTTATTTTAAAAATTTTTTCNAAGGGGACCTCTAGGGTCCCCAGCTGGCTAGCGAGTCATGAGGT
NACCATGTTCTTTCCTGCGTTATCCCCTGATTCTGTGGATAACCGTATTACCGCCTTTGAGTGAGCTGAT
ACCAGCGGATAACAATTTCACACAGGAAACAGCTATGACCATGATTACGCCAAGCTATCAACTTTGTATA
GAAAAGTTGCAGCTGGCTAGCGAGTCATGAGGTCACCATGGTCATTAGGAGCCGCTCTCGCACTTCAGCT
GCTTCTCCAAGCCGCAGATGATCAGCTCCAGGCCGAACAAGAAGGCCGGCTCGGCGCCCTGGTGGTCGAA
CAGCTCGATGGCCTGGCGCAGCAACGGCGGCATGCTGTCGGTGGTCGGGGTCTCGCGCTCCTCCTTGGCG
ACCTGGTGCTCCTGGTCCTCCAACACGCAGCCCAGGGTGAAGTGGCCCACGGCCGACAGGGCGTACAACG
CGTTCTCCAGCGAGAAGCCCTGCTGGCACAGGAAGGCCAACTGGTTCTCCAGGGTCTCGTACTGCTTCTC
GGTCGGCCGGGTGCCCAGGTGCACCTTGGCGCCGTCGCGGTGGCTCAGCAAGGCGCAGCGGAAGCTCTTG
GCGTTGTTGCGCAGGAAGTCCTGCCAGCTCTCGCCCTCCAGCGGGCAGAAGTGGGTGTGGTGGCGGTCCA
ACATCTCGATGGCCAGGGCGTCGAGCAGGGCCCGCTTGTTCTTGACGTGCCAGTACAGGGTCGGCTGCTC
GACGCCCAGCTTCTGGGCCAGCTTGCGGGTGGTCAGGCCCTCGATGCCGACCTCGTTCAGCAGCTCCAGG
GCGGAGTTGATGACCTTGGACTTGTCCAGGCGGGATCTAGAGCCACCTCCGCCCGATCCGCCACCTCCAG
AGCCTCCACCGCCAGAACCGCCTCCACCGGATCCACCGCCTCCTGAGTCGCCCGACTCACACTTCAACTG
CTTCTCCAGCCCACAAATGATGAGTTCCAAACCGAACAGGAACGCGGGCTCCGCACCCTGATGATCGAAG
AGCTCGATCGCCTGCCGGAGCAGCGGGGGCATCGAATCCGTGGTGGGCGTCTCCCGCTCTTCCTTCGCCA
CCTGATGTTCTTGGTCTTCGAGGACGCACCCCAGCGTGAAATGCCCGACCGCGCTCAGCGCATACAGGGC
GTTCTCGAGGGAGAACCCTTGCTGACACAAGAACGCGAGCTGGTTCTCGAGCGTTTCATACTGCTTCTCC
GTGGGCCGCGTACCGAGATGGACCTTCGCCCCGTCCCGATGGGAGAGGAGCGCACACCGGAAGGACTTCG
CGTTGTTCCGGAGGAAGTCTTGCCACGACTCCCCTTCCAAGGGACAGAAGTGCGTATGATGCCGGTCGAG
CATTTCGATCGCGAGCGCATCCAGCAACGCGCGCTTGTTCTTCACATGCCAATACAACGTGGGTTGCTCC
ACGCCCAACTTCTGCGCGAGCTTCCGGGTCGTCAACCCTTCGATGCCCACCTCATTCAACAGTTCCAACG
CGCTGTTGATCACCTTGCTCTTATCCAACCGCGACATTGCGAAGTGATTCCTCCTGATGGTACTGGTACC
GGATCCGTGGCAGGAGGGTCGCCTGCGTCGGCAACTCGCCCAGGCTACACGAGAGCCCTCGACTGCGAAA
ATGCCGACCAGGCACCACCGCACTCCAGGCTTAACCCGGTGCGACGATCCAATATTACGAGATCTGACAA
GTTTGTACAAAAAAGCAGGCTACCAGGCCTAGATCTGGGGACCCTAGAGGTCCCCTTTTTTATTTTAAAA
ATTTTTTCACGTGCCAGCCGATTGGACTAGAAATATTGGATCGTCGGCACCGTCACGGCCGTGGGAGGCG
GCACGATCCGCGACGTGATGATCGGCCGCATCCCCACGGTGCTGCGCAGTGAGCTCTACGCCATCCCGGC
GTTGATCTGTGCGTTCGCACGCACAGGCCCGGTGTGAGAAGGGTCTCTGACGAGCGGGAGAACTCCCTAT
CAGTGATAGAGTTTGTCCTCCCTATCAGTGATAGATAGGCTCTGGGAGTACCCGTGTGTACGACCAGCAC
GGCATACATCATTTCGACGCCGAGAGATTCGCCGCCCGAAATGAGCACGATCCGCATGCACCCAGCTTTC
TTGTACAAAGTGGGCTCGAGGCATGCGAAGGAGATATACAT
[495 nt withheld, positions 6412-6906]
TAATAGCAACTTTA
