>Addgene plasmid #49526 | pGMCtKq28-TSC10M1-sspB | addgene partial sequence | sequence record 76181 | M13pUC-Rev 5'-AGCGGATAACAATTTCACACAGG-3'
AGCTATCAACTTTGTATAGAAAAGTTGCAGCTGGCTAGCGAGTCATGAGGTCACCATGGTCATTAGGAGC
CGCTCTCGCACTTCAGCTGCTTCTCCAAGCCGCAGATGATCAGCTCCAGGCCGAACAAGAAGGCCGGCTC
GGCGCCCTGGTGGTCGAACAGCTCGATGGCCTGGCGCAGCAACGGCGGCATGCTGTCGGTGGTCGGGGTC
TCGCGCTCCTCCTTGGCGACCTGGTGCTCCTGGTCCTCCAACACGCAGCCCAGGGTGAAGTGGCCCACGG
CCGACAGGGCGTACAACGCGTTCTCCAGCGAGAAGCCCTGCTGGCACAGGAAGGCCAACTGGTTCTCCAG
GGTCTCGTACTGCTTCTCGGTCGGCCGGGTGCCCAGGTGCACCTTGGCGCCGTCGCGGTGGCTCAGCAAG
GCGCAGCGGAAGCTCTTGGCGTTGTTGCGCAGGAAGTCCTGCCAGCTCTCGCCCTCCAGCGGGCAGAAGT
GGGTGTGGTGGCGGTCCAACATCTCGATGGCCAGGGCGTCGAGCAGGGCCCGCTTGTTCTTGACGTGCCA
GTACAGGGTCGGCTGCTCGACGCCCAGCTTCTGGGCCAGCTTGCGGGTGGTCAGGCCCTCGATGCCGACC
TCGTTCAGCAGCTCCAGGGCGGAGTTGATGACCTTGGACTTGTCCAGGCGGGATCTAGAGCCACCTCCGC
CCGATCCGCCACCTCCAGAGCCTCCACCGCCAGAACCGCCTCCACCGGATCCACCGCCTCCTGAGTCGCC
CGACTCACACTTCAACTGCTTCTCCAGCCCACAAATGATGAGTTCCAAACCGAACAGGAACGCGGGCTCC
GCACCCTGATGATCGAAGAGCTCGATCGCCTGCCGGAGCAGCGGGGGCATCGAATCCGTGGTGGGCGTCT
CCCGCTCTTCCTTCGCCACCTGATGTTCTTGG
